>Addgene plasmid #161275 | pDONR221-SLC35F3_STOP | addgene full sequence | sequence record 346613 | Addgene NGS Result
CAAATAATGATTTTATTTTGACTGATAGTGACCTGTTCGTTGCAACACATTGATGAGCAATGCTTTTTTA
TAATGCCAACTTTGTACAAAAAAGCAGGCTCCACCATGAAGAAGCACTCCGCCAGGGTGGCACCACTGTC
TGCCTGCAATAGCCCCGTGCTGACCCTGACAAAGGTGGAGGGAGAGGAGAGGCCAAGAGACTCTCCAGGA
CCTGCAGAGGCACAGGCACCTGCAGGCGTGGAGGCCGGCGGCAGGGCCTCTCGGAGATGCTGGACCTGTA
GCCGCGCCCAGCTGAAGAAGATCTTCTGGGGAGTGGCAGTGGTGCTGTGCGTGTGCAGCTCCTGGGCAGG
ATCCACCCAGCTGGCCAAGCTGACATTCCGGAAGTTTGACGCCCCTTTCACCCTGACATGGTTTGCCACC
AACTGGAATTTTCTGTTCTTTCCACTGTACTATGTGGGCCACGTGTGCAAGTCCACAGAGAAGCAGTCTG
TGAAGCAGAGGTACCGCGAGTGCTGTAGATTCTTTGGCGATAACGGCCTGACCCTGAAGGTGTTCTTTAC
AAAGGCAGCACCTTTCGGCGTGCTGTGGACCCTGACAAACTACCTGTATCTGCACGCCATCAAGAAGATC
AATACCACAGACGTGTCTGTGCTGTTCTGCTGTAACAAGGCCTTCGTGTTTCTGCTGAGCTGGATCGTGC
TGCGGGATCGGTTCATGGGCGTGAGGATCGTGGCAGCAATCCTGGCAATCGCAGGCATCGTGATGATGAC
ATACGCCGACGGCTTCCACAGCCACTCCGTGATCGGAATCGCCCTGGTGGTGGCATCTGCCAGCATGTCC
GCCCTGTATAAGGTGCTGTTTAAGCTGCTGCTGGGAAGCGCCAAGTTCGGAGAGGCCGCCCTGTTTCTGT
CCATCCTGGGCGTGTTCAATATCCTGTTTATCACCTGCATCCCCATCATCCTGTACTTCACAAAGGTGGA
GTATTGGTCTAGCTTTGACGATATCCCTTGGGGCAACCTGTGCGGCTTCTCCGTGCTGCTGCTGACCTTC
AACATCGTGCTGAATTTTGGCATCGCCGTGACCTACCCAACACTGATGAGCCTGGGCATCGTGCTGTCCA
TCCCCGTGAATGCCGTGATCGATCACTATACAAGCCAGATCGTGTTCAACGGCGTGCGCGTGATCGCCAT
CATCATCATCGGCCTGGGCTTTCTGCTGCTGCTGCTGCCAGAGGAGTGGGACGTGTGGCTGATCAAGCTG
CTGACCAGGCTGAAGGTGCGCAAGAAGGAGGAGCCAGCAGAGGGAGCAGCAGATCTGTCCTCTGGCCCTC
AGTCCAAGAATAGGCGCGCCCGGCCATCTTTTGCCAGATAAGACCCAGCTTTCTTGTACAAAGTTGGCAT
TATAAGAAAGCATTGCTTATCAATTTGTTGCAACGAACAGGTCACTATCAGTCAAAATAAAATCATTATT
TGCCATCCAGCTGATATCCCCTATAGTGAGTCGTATTACATGGTCATAGCTGTTTCCTGGCAGCTCTGGC
CCGTGTCTCAAAATCTCTGATGTTACATTGCACAAGATAAAAATATATCATCATGAACAATAAAACTGTC
TGCTTACATAAACAGTAATACAAGGGGTGTTATGAGCCATATTCAACGGGAAACGTCGAGGCCGCGATTA
AATTCCAACATGGATGCTGATTTATATGGGTATAAATGGGCTCGCGATAATGTCGGGCAATCAGGTGCGA
CAATCTATCGCTTGTATGGGAAGCCCGATGCGCCAGAGTTGTTTCTGAAACATGGCAAAGGTAGCGTTGC
CAATGATGTTACAGATGAGATGGTCAGACTAAACTGGCTGACGGAATTTATGCCTCTTCCGACCATCAAG
CATTTTATCCGTACTCCTGATGATGCATGGTTACTCACCACTGCGATCCCCGGAAAAACAGCATTCCAGG
TATTAGAAGAATATCCTGATTCAGGTGAAAATATTGTTGATGCGCTGGCAGTGTTCCTGCGCCGGTTGCA
TTCGATTCCTGTTTGTAATTGTCCTTTTAACAGCGATCGCGTATTTCGTCTCGCTCAGGCGCAATCACGA
ATGAATAACGGTTTGGTTGATGCGAGTGATTTTGATGACGAGCGTAATGGCTGGCCTGTTGAACAAGTCT
GGAAAGAAATGCATAAACTTTTGCCATTCTCACCGGATTCAGTCGTCACTCATGGTGATTTCTCACTTGA
TAACCTTATTTTTGACGAGGGGAAATTAATAGGTTGTATTGATGTTGGACGAGTCGGAATCGCAGACCGA
TACCAGGATCTTGCCATCCTATGGAACTGCCTCGGTGAGTTTTCTCCTTCATTACAGAAACGGCTTTTTC
AAAAATATGGTATTGATAATCCTGATATGAATAAATTGCAGTTTCATTTGATGCTCGATGAGTTTTTCTA
ATCAGAATTGGTTAATTGGTTGTAACACTGGCAGAGCATTACGCTGACTTGACGGGACGGCGCAAGCTCA
TGACCAAAATCCCTTAACGTGAGTTACGCGTCGTTCCACTGAGCGTCAGACCCCGTAGAAAAGATCAAAG
GATCTTCTTGAGATCCTTTTTTTCTGCGCGTAATCTGCTGCTTGCAAACAAAAAAACCACCGCTACCAGC
GGTGGTTTGTTTGCCGGATCAAGAGCTACCAACTCTTTTTCCGAAGGTAACTGGCTTCAGCAGAGCGCAG
ATACCAAATACTGTTCTTCTAGTGTAGCCGTAGTTAGGCCACCACTTCAAGAACTCTGTAGCACCGCCTA
CATACCTCGCTCTGCTAATCCTGTTACCAGTGGCTGCTGCCAGTGGCGATAAGTCGTGTCTTACCGGGTT
GGACTCAAGACGATAGTTACCGGATAAGGCGCAGCGGTCGGGCTGAACGGGGGGTTCGTGCACACAGCCC
AGCTTGGAGCGAACGACCTACACCGAACTGAGATACCTACAGCGTGAGCTATGAGAAAGCGCCACGCTTC
CCGAAGGGAGAAAGGCGGACAGGTATCCGGTAAGCGGCAGGGTCGGAACAGGAGAGCGCACGAGGGAGCT
TCCAGGGGGAAACGCCTGGTATCTTTATAGTCCTGTCGGGTTTCGCCACCTCTGACTTGAGCGTCGATTT
TTGTGATGCTCGTCAGGGGGGCGGAGCCTATGGAAAAACGCCAGCAACGCGGCCTTTTTACGGTTCCTGG
CCTTTTGCTGGCCTTTTGCTCACATGTTCTTTCCTGCGTTATCCCCTGATTCTGTGGATAACCGTATTAC
CGCCTTTGAGTGAGCTGATACCGCTCGCCGCAGCCGAACGACCGAGCGCAGCGAGTCAGTGAGCGAGGAA
GCGGAAGAGCGCCCAATACGCAAACCGCCTCTCCCCGCGCGTTGGCCGATTCATTAATGCAGCTGGCACG
ACAGGTTTCCCGACTGGAAAGCGGGCAGTGAGCGCAACGCAATTAATACGCGTACCGCTAGCCAGGAAGA
GTTTGTAGAAACGCAAAAAGGCCATCCGTCAGGATGGCCTTCTGCTTAGTTTGATGCCTGGCAGTTTATG
GCGGGCGTCCTGCCCGCCACCCTCCGGGCCGTTGCTTCACAACGTTCAAATCCGCTCCCGGCGGATTTGT
CCTACTCAGGAGAGCGTTCACCGACAAACAACAGATAAAACGAAAGGCCCAGTCTTCCGACTGAGCCTTT
CGTTTTATTTGATGCCTGGCAGTTCCCTACTCTCGCGTTAACGCTAGCATGGATGTTTTCCCAGTCACGA
CGTTGTAAAACGACGGCCAGTCTTAAGCTCGGGCCC
Features (pLannotate 1.2.2; 10 found; start..end, strand, type, name):
      1..100     +  protein_bind   attL1: mutant version of attL; recombination site for the Gateway® LR reaction LR Clonase™
    106..1368    +  CDS            SLC35F3: S35F3_HUMAN - Experimental evidence at transcript level: Swiss-Prot protein existence level 2. May be a thiamine transporter. From Homo sapiens (Human).
   1373..1472    -  protein_bind   attL2: mutant version of attL; recombination site for the Gateway® LR reaction LR Clonase™
   1490..1508    -  promoter       T7 promoter: promoter for bacteriophage T7 RNA polymerase
   1642..2451    +  CDS            KanR: aminoglycoside phosphotransferase; aph(3')-Ia; confers resistance to kanamycin in bacteria or G418 (Geneticin®) in eukaryotes
   2598..3186    +  rep_origin     ori: high-copy-number ColE1/pMB1/pBR322/pUC origin of replication
   3369..3461    +  CDS            lacI (fragment): lac repressor; lacI; The lac repressor binds to the lac operator to inhibit transcription in E. coli. This inhibition can be relieved by adding lactose or isopropyl-β-D-thiogalactopyranoside (IPTG).
   3516..3543    -  terminator     rrnB T2 terminator: transcription terminator T2 from the E. coli rrnB gene
   3675..3718    +  terminator     rrnB T1 terminator: Escherichia coli rrnB; transcription terminator T1 from the E. coli rrnB gene
   3765..3801    -  CDS            lacZα (fragment): LacZα fragment of β-galactosidase; lacZ fragment
