[The description below was written by a language model from this plasmid's Addgene catalogue record and pLannotate feature annotations shown in this document.]
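Description:
pDONR221-SLC35F3_STOP is a Gateway entry clone built on the pDONR221 backbone, carrying a codon-optimized open reading frame for human SLC35F3 (also known as FLJ37712), a solute carrier family member annotated as a possible thiamine transporter. The sequenced plasmid is about 3.8 kb. It is propagated in E. coli from a high-copy ColE1/pUC-type origin and selected with kanamycin through an aminoglycoside phosphotransferase (KanR) gene. Although the catalogue lists the vector type as mammalian expression, the feature table shows no eukaryotic promoter or polyadenylation signal upstream or downstream of the ORF, so the plasmid serves as a shuttle for the coding sequence rather than as an expression vector in its own right.

The roughly 1.27 kb insert sits between attL1 and attL2 sites, the recombination sequences used in the Gateway LR reaction. LR Clonase can therefore transfer the ORF directionally into any attR-containing destination vector, which supplies the promoter, tags and selection marker suited to the chosen host. This version retains a stop codon at the end of the ORF, so it suits native, untagged or N-terminally tagged expression, but not C-terminal fusions; a companion clone without the stop codon exists for that purpose. Other backbone elements include rrnB T1 and T2 transcription terminators upstream of attL1, which shield the insert from read-through transcription, a T7 promoter next to attL2 facing the insert in antisense orientation, and short annotated lacI and lacZα fragments that are backbone remnants. M13 forward and reverse primer sites flank the cassette for sequence verification. The clone belongs to a consortium-generated collection of SLC transporter ORFs intended for subcloning into custom expression vectors.
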