Addgene plasmid #161275: pDONR221-SLC35F3_STOP
Purpose: Gateway entry clone with codon-optimized ORF sequence for subcloning into custom expression vectors. Contains a STOP codon at the end of the codon-optimized ORF sequence.
Depositing lab: RESOLUTE Consortium & Giulio Superti-Furga. Depositing organization: CeMM Research Center for Molecular Medicine. Publication: The RESOLUTE consortium: unlocking SLC transporters for drug discovery. Superti-Furga G, Lackner D, Wiedmer T, Ingles-Prieto A, Barbosa B, Girardi E, Goldmann U, Gurtl B, Klavins K, Klimek C, Lindinger S, Lineiro-Retes E, Muller AC, Onstein S, Redinger G, Reil D, Sedlyarov V, Wolf G, Crawford M, Everley R, ... Steppan CM. Nat Rev Drug Discov. 2020 Jul;19(7):429-430. doi: 10.1038/d41573-020-00056-6. PubMed 32265506.
Backbone
  Vector backbone: pDONR221
  Backbone manufacturer: ThermoFisher Scientific
  Backbone size w/o insert (bp): 2550
  Vector type: Mammalian Expression
Growth in bacteria
  Bacterial resistance: Kanamycin, 50 μg/mL
  Growth temperature: 37°C
  Growth strain: NEB Stable
  Copy number: High Copy
Gene/Insert
  Gene/Insert name: SLC35F3 (alt name: FLJ37712)
  Species: H. sapiens (human)
  Insert size (bp): 1266
  Entrez Gene: SLC35F3 (a.k.a. FLJ37712)
  Cloning method: Gateway Cloning
  Sequencing primers: 5′ M13-fwd; 3′ M13-rev
Terms and licenses: Academic/Nonprofit Terms; Industry Terms
Depositor comments: This plasmid contains a STOP codon at the end of the codon-optimized ORF. For the version of this plasmid that does not contain a STOP codon, please see Addgene plasmid 132109 For more information on the full Resolute plasmid collection, please see www.addgene.org/depositor-collections/re-solute/. Please provide your feedback on this plasmid to the RESOLUTE consortium by filling out their RESOLUTE repository feedback form: https://forms.office.com/Pages/ResponsePage.aspx?id=0e05yklzmkS7rjFGQL4N7z4feCLQvEJAmVcOCM_u885UN1JJRko0Ukg4TVQwNTZLOUxPQVJWT1NHUCQlQCN0PWcu
How to cite: pDONR221-SLC35F3_STOP was a gift from RESOLUTE Consortium & Giulio Superti-Furga (Addgene plasmid # 161275 ; http://n2t.net/addgene:161275 ; RRID:Addgene_161275)
