>Addgene plasmid #161275 | pDONR221-SLC35F3_STOP | depositor partial sequence | sequence record 312485 | Codon-optimized ORF of SLC35F3
ATGAAGAAGCACTCCGCCAGGGTGGCACCACTGTCTGCCTGCAATAGCCCCGTGCTGACCCTGACAAAGG
TGGAGGGAGAGGAGAGGCCAAGAGACTCTCCAGGACCTGCAGAGGCACAGGCACCTGCAGGCGTGGAGGC
CGGCGGCAGGGCCTCTCGGAGATGCTGGACCTGTAGCCGCGCCCAGCTGAAGAAGATCTTCTGGGGAGTG
GCAGTGGTGCTGTGCGTGTGCAGCTCCTGGGCAGGATCCACCCAGCTGGCCAAGCTGACATTCCGGAAGT
TTGACGCCCCTTTCACCCTGACATGGTTTGCCACCAACTGGAATTTTCTGTTCTTTCCACTGTACTATGT
GGGCCACGTGTGCAAGTCCACAGAGAAGCAGTCTGTGAAGCAGAGGTACCGCGAGTGCTGTAGATTCTTT
GGCGATAACGGCCTGACCCTGAAGGTGTTCTTTACAAAGGCAGCACCTTTCGGCGTGCTGTGGACCCTGA
CAAACTACCTGTATCTGCACGCCATCAAGAAGATCAATACCACAGACGTGTCTGTGCTGTTCTGCTGTAA
CAAGGCCTTCGTGTTTCTGCTGAGCTGGATCGTGCTGCGGGATCGGTTCATGGGCGTGAGGATCGTGGCA
GCAATCCTGGCAATCGCAGGCATCGTGATGATGACATACGCCGACGGCTTCCACAGCCACTCCGTGATCG
GAATCGCCCTGGTGGTGGCATCTGCCAGCATGTCCGCCCTGTATAAGGTGCTGTTTAAGCTGCTGCTGGG
AAGCGCCAAGTTCGGAGAGGCCGCCCTGTTTCTGTCCATCCTGGGCGTGTTCAATATCCTGTTTATCACC
TGCATCCCCATCATCCTGTACTTCACAAAGGTGGAGTATTGGTCTAGCTTTGACGATATCCCTTGGGGCA
ACCTGTGCGGCTTCTCCGTGCTGCTGCTGACCTTCAACATCGTGCTGAATTTTGGCATCGCCGTGACCTA
CCCAACACTGATGAGCCTGGGCATCGTGCTGTCCATCCCCGTGAATGCCGTGATCGATCACTATACAAGC
CAGATCGTGTTCAACGGCGTGCGCGTGATCGCCATCATCATCATCGGCCTGGGCTTTCTGCTGCTGCTGC
TGCCAGAGGAGTGGGACGTGTGGCTGATCAAGCTGCTGACCAGGCTGAAGGTGCGCAAGAAGGAGGAGCC
AGCAGAGGGAGCAGCAGATCTGTCCTCTGGCCCTCAGTCCAAGAATAGGCGCGCCCGGCCATCTTTTGCC
AGATAA
